Addgene plasmid #192906: pPB-cT3G-cERP2-WT1
Purpose: Barcoded piggybac transposon vector with Dox-inducible expression of WT1
Depositing lab: George Church. Depositing organization: Harvard Medical School. Publication: Directed differentiation of human iPSCs to functional ovarian granulosa-like cells via transcription factor overexpression. Pierson Smela MD, Kramme CC, Fortuna PRJ, Adams JL, Su R, Dong E, Kobayashi M, Brixi G, Kavirayuni VS, Tysinger E, Kohman RE, Shioda T, Chatterjee P, Church GM. Elife. 2023 Feb 21;12:e83291. doi: 10.7554/eLife.83291. PubMed 36803359.
Backbone
  Vector backbone: PB-CT3G-CERP2-MG
  Backbone manufacturer: George Church (Addgene plasmid # 175503)
  Backbone size w/o insert (bp): 6509
  Vector type: Mammalian Expression
  Selectable markers: Puromycin
Growth in bacteria
  Bacterial resistance: Ampicillin, 100 μg/mL
  Growth temperature: 37°C
  Growth strain: DH5alpha
  Copy number: High Copy
Gene/Insert
  Gene/Insert name: WT1
  Species: H. sapiens (human)
  Insert size (bp): 908
  Entrez Gene: WT1 (a.k.a. AWT1, GUD, NPHS4, WAGR, WIT-2, WT-1, WT33)
  Promoter: TET3G-miniCMV
  Tag / fusion protein: HA (C terminal on insert)
  Cloning method: Gateway Cloning
Terms and licenses: Academic/Nonprofit Terms; Industry Terms: Not Available to Industry
Depositor comments: Also expresses rTTA and puromycin acetyltransferase
How to cite: pPB-cT3G-cERP2-WT1 was a gift from George Church (Addgene plasmid # 192906 ; http://n2t.net/addgene:192906 ; RRID:Addgene_192906)
