[The description below was written by a language model from this plasmid's Addgene catalogue record and pLannotate feature annotations shown in this document.]
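Description:
pPB-cT3G-cERP2-WT1 is a mammalian expression plasmid built on a piggyBac transposon backbone (PB-CT3G-CERP2-MG) and designed for doxycycline-inducible expression of human WT1, a zinc-finger transcription factor important in urogenital development. It is propagated in E. coli as a high-copy plasmid using a ColE1/pUC-type origin and an ampicillin resistance gene. The WT1 coding sequence was introduced by Gateway cloning. It sits downstream of a third-generation Tet-responsive promoter (TRE3G with a minimal CMV element), which spans the origin of the circular map and so appears as two fragments in the feature table. An attB2 site, a C-terminal HA epitope tag and an SV40 polyadenylation signal follow the open reading frame. The automated annotation matches the insert to the mouse Wt1 protein, most likely because of high sequence conservation, since the catalogue lists the species as human. The recorded insert is only about 0.9 kb, but the record does not state which isoform or portion of WT1 it represents.

A second cassette, in the opposite orientation, uses a CMV enhancer fused to the EF-1α core promoter to drive a reverse tetracycline transactivator followed by the puromycin N-acetyltransferase gene and an SV40 poly(A) signal. A single integrated construct therefore supplies both the doxycycline-responsive activator and puromycin selection. How the two coding sequences are linked is not annotated. The vector is described as barcoded, but neither the barcode nor the piggyBac terminal repeats are identified in the feature table. The short hits to SNR52, gRNA scaffold, lacI, rop and lacZα look like fragmentary matches rather than functional parts. Co-delivered with piggyBac transposase, the construct allows stable genomic integration. It was deposited with work using transcription factor overexpression to direct human iPSCs toward ovarian granulosa-like cells.
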