Features (pLannotate 1.2.2; 26 found; start..end, strand, type, name):
      6..52      +  promoter       TRE3GV promoter (fragment): 3rd-generation Tet-responsive promoter that can be activated by binding of Tet-On® 3G, optimized for retroviral and lentiviral vectors
    101..1039    +  CDS            Wt1 (fragment): WT1_MOUSE - Also known as Wt-1. Experimental evidence at protein level: Swiss-Prot protein existence level 1. Transcription factor that plays an important role in cellular development and cell survival (PubMed:16467207, PubMed:16920711, PubMed:17537799). Recognizes and binds to the DNA sequence 5'- GCG(T/G)GGGCG-3' (By similarity). Regulates the expression of numerous target genes, including EPO (PubMed:16467207). Plays an essential role for development of the urogenital system. It has a tumor suppressor as well as an oncogenic role in tumor formation. Function may be isoform- specific: isofor
   1042..1065    -  protein_bind   attB2: mutant version of attB; recombination site for the Gateway® BP reaction BP Clonase™
   1067..1095    +  CDS            3xHA (fragment): three tandem HA epitope tags
   1133..1155    +  promoter       SNR52 promoter (fragment): promoter for the S. cerevisiae small nucleolar RNA gene SNR52
   1176..1199    +  misc_RNA       gRNA scaffold (fragment): guide RNA scaffold for the Streptococcus pyogenes CRISPR/Cas9 system
   1260..1394    -  polyA_signal   SV40 poly(A) signal: SV40 polyadenylation signal
   1707..1864    +  CDS            lacZα (fragment): LacZα fragment of β-galactosidase; lacZ fragment
   1870..1969    -  misc_feature   bom (fragment): basis of mobility region from pBR322
   2073..2108    -  CDS            rop (fragment): Rop protein, which maintains plasmids at low copy number; rop
   2204..2308    +  promoter       AmpR promoter: bla
   2309..3169    +  CDS            AmpR: β-lactamase; bla; confers resistance to ampicillin, carbenicillin, and related antibiotics
   3340..3928    +  rep_origin     ori: high-copy-number ColE1/pMB1/pBR322/pUC origin of replication
   4111..4203    +  CDS            lacI (fragment): lac repressor; lacI; The lac repressor binds to the lac operator to inhibit transcription in E. coli. This inhibition can be relieved by adding lactose or isopropyl-β-D-thiogalactopyranoside (IPTG).
   4209..4292    +  CDS            lacI (fragment): lac repressor; lacI; The lac repressor binds to the lac operator to inhibit transcription in E. coli. This inhibition can be relieved by adding lactose or isopropyl-β-D-thiogalactopyranoside (IPTG).
   4305..4326    +  protein_bind   CAP binding site: CAP binding activates transcription in the presence of cAMP. E. coli catabolite activator protein
   4341..4371    +  promoter       lac promoter: promoter for the E. coli lac operon
   4379..4395    +  protein_bind   lac operator: The lac repressor binds to the lac operator to inhibit transcription in E. coli. This inhibition can be relieved by adding lactose or isopropyl-β-D-thiogalactopyranoside (IPTG). lac repressor encoded by lacI
   4683..4764    -  polyA_signal   SV40 poly(A) signal: SV40 polyadenylation signal
   4787..4870    -  CDS            large T antigen (fragment): large T antigen from SV40 (simian virus 40)
   4884..5480    -  CDS            pac: PUAC_STRAD - Protein predicted: Swiss-Prot protein existence level 4. Detoxification of puromycin. From Streptomyces alboniger.
   5553..5663    -  CDS            VP48: 3 tandem repeats of the minimal activation domain of herpes simplex virus VP16 (Cheng et al., 2013)
   5593..6290    -  CDS            rtTA3 (fragment): reverse tetracycline transactivator 3 activates expression from Tet-responsive promoters in the presence of doxycycline
   6343..6554    -  promoter       EF-1α core promoter: core promoter for human elongation factor EF-1α
   6555..6934    -  enhancer       CMV enhancer: human cytomegalovirus immediate early enhancer
   7135..7383    +  promoter       TRE3GV promoter (fragment): 3rd-generation Tet-responsive promoter that can be activated by binding of Tet-On® 3G, optimized for retroviral and lentiviral vectors
>Addgene plasmid #192906 | pPB-cT3G-cERP2-WT1 | addgene full sequence | sequence record 376598 | Addgene NGS Result
AGCTTGCCTATATAAGCAGAGCTCGTTTAGTGAACCGTCAGATCGCCTGGAGACGCCATCCACGCTGTTT
TGACCTCCATAGAAGACACCGGGACCGATCCAGCCTACCACAAGTTTGTACAAAAAAGTTGGCATGGAGA
AGGGTTACAGCACGGTCACCTTCGACGGGACGCCCAGCTACGGTCACACGCCCTCGCACCATGCGGCGCA
GTTCCCCAACCACTCATTCAAGCATGAGGATCCCATGGGCCAGCAGGGCTCGCTGGGTGAGCAGCAGTAC
TCGGTGCCGCCCCCGGTCTATGGCTGCCACACCCCCACCGACAGCTGCACCGGCAGCCAGGCTTTGCTGC
TGAGGACGCCCTACAGCAGTGACAATTTATACCAAATGACATCCCAGCTTGAATGCATGACCTGGAATCA
GATGAACTTAGGAGCCACCTTAAAGGGAGTTGCTGCTGGGAGCTCCAGCTCAGTGAAATGGACAGAAGGG
CAGAGCAACCACAGCACAGGGTACGAGAGCGATAACCACACAACGCCCATCCTCTGCGGAGCCCAATACA
GAATGCACACGCACGGTGTCTTCAGAGGCATTCAGGATGTGCGGCGTGTGCCTGGAGTAGCCCCGACTCT
TGTACGGTCGGCATCTGAGACCAGTGAGAAACGCCCCTTCATGTGTGCTTACCCAGGCTGCAATAAGAGA
TATTTTAAGCTGTCCCACTTACAGATGCACAGCAGGAAGCACACTGGTGAGAAACCATACCAGTGTGACT
TCAAGGACTGTGAACGAAGGTTTTCTCGTTCAGACCAGCTCAAAAGACACCAAAGGAGACATACAGGTGT
GAAACCATTCCAGTGTAAAACTTGTCAGCGAAAGTTCTCCCGGTCCGACCACCTGAAGACCCACACCAGG
ACTCATACAGGTGAAAAGCCCTTCAGCTGTCGGTGGCCAAGTTGTCAGAAAAAGTTTGCCCGGTCAGATG
AATTAGTCCGCCATCACAACATGCATCAGAGAAACATGACCAAACTCCAGCTGGCGCTTTGCCCAACTTT
CTTGTACAAAGTGGTATACCCATACGATGTTCCAGATTACGCTTAGTAATGAGAAATACTCAGAAGATGT
CACTCACCATAGTCCGCAGTGAAAGATAAATGATCTCTATGTGGAGTTGAAATAGGTTTTAGAGCTAGAA
ATAGCAAGTAGGCCACTGAGCAAGAACTATGAATGAGATCTTTAGACATATTGCGGCCGCTTTCTCCGCG
ATCCAGACATGATAAGATACATTGATGAGTTTGGACAAACCAAAACTAGAATGCAGTGAAAAAAATGCCT
TATTTGTGAAATTTGTGATGCTATTGCCTTATTTGTAACCATTATAAGCTGCAATAAACAAGTTATCTAT
AACAAGAAAATATATATATAATAAGTTATCACGTAAGTAGAACATGAAATAACAATATAATTATCGTATG
AGTTAAATCTTAAAAGTCACGTAAAAGATAATCATGCGTCATTTTGACTCACGCGGTCGTTATAGTTCAA
AATCAGTGACACTTACCGCATTGACAAGCACGCCTCACGGGAGCTCCAAGCGGCGACTGAGATGTCCTAA
ATGCACAGCGACGGATTCGCGCTATTTAGAAAGAGAGAGCAATATTTCAAGAATGCATGCGTCAATTTTA
CGCAGACTATCTTTCTAGGGTTAAGAATTCACTGGCCGTCGTTTTACAACGTCGTGACTGGGAAAACCCT
GGCGTTACCCAACTTAATCGCCTTGCAGCACATCCCCCTTTCGCCAGCTGGCGTAATAGCGAAGAGGCCC
GCACCGATCGCCCTTCCCAACAGTTGCGCAGCCTGAATGGCGAATGGCGCCTGATGCGGTATTTTCTCCT
TACGCATCTGTGCGGTATTTCACACCGCATATGGTGCACTCTCAGTACAATCTGCTCTGATGCCGCATAG
TTAAGCCAGCCCCGACACCCGCCAACACCCGCTGACGCGCCCTGACGGGCTTGTCTGCTCCCGGCATCCG
CTTACAGACAAGCTGTGACCATGTCTCCGGGAGCTGCATGTGTCAGAGGTTTTCACCGTCATCACCGAAA
CACGCGAGTTCGAAAGGGCCTCGTGATACGCCTATTTTTATAGGTTAATGTCATGATAATAATGGTTTCT
TAGACGTCAGGTGGCACTTTTCGGGGAAATGTGCGCGGAACCCCTATTTGTTTATTTTTCTAAATACATT
CAAATATGTATCCGCTCATGAGACAATAACCCTGATAAATGCTTCAATAATATTGAAAAAGGAAGAGTAT
GAGTATTCAACATTTCCGTGTCGCCCTTATTCCCTTTTTTGCGGCATTTTGCCTTCCTGTTTTTGCTCAC
CCAGAAACGCTGGTGAAAGTAAAAGATGCTGAAGATCAGTTGGGTGCACGAGTGGGTTACATCGAACTGG
ATCTCAACAGCGGTAAGATCCTTGAGAGTTTTCGCCCCGAAGAACGTTTTCCAATGATGAGCACTTTTAA
AGTTCTGCTATGTGGCGCGGTATTATCCCGTATTGACGCCGGGCAAGAGCAACTCGGTCGCCGCATACAC
TATTCTCAGAATGACTTGGTTGAGTACTCACCAGTCACAGAAAAGCATCTTACGGATGGCATGACAGTAA
GAGAATTATGCAGTGCTGCCATAACCATGAGTGATAACACTGCGGCCAACTTACTTCTGACAACGATCGG
AGGACCGAAGGAGCTAACCGCTTTTTTGCACAACATGGGGGATCATGTAACTCGCCTTGATCGTTGGGAA
CCGGAGCTGAATGAAGCCATACCAAACGACGAGCGTGACACCACGATGCCTGTAGCAATGGCAACAACGT
TGCGCAAACTATTAACTGGCGAACTACTTACTCTAGCTTCCCGGCAACAATTAATAGACTGGATGGAGGC
GGATAAAGTTGCAGGACCACTTCTGCGCTCGGCCCTTCCGGCTGGCTGGTTTATTGCTGATAAATCTGGA
GCCGGTGAGCGTGGTTCACGCGGTATCATTGCAGCACTGGGGCCAGATGGTAAGCCCTCCCGTATCGTAG
TTATCTACACGACGGGGAGTCAGGCAACTATGGATGAACGAAATAGACAGATCGCTGAGATAGGTGCCTC
ACTGATTAAGCATTGGTAACTGTCAGACCAAGTTTACTCATATATACTTTAGATTGATTTAAAACTTCAT
TTTTAATTTAAAAGGATCTAGGTGAAGATCCTTTTTGATAATCTCATGACCAAAATCCCTTAACGTGAGT
TTTCGTTCCACTGAGCGTCAGACCCCGTAGAAAAGATCAAAGGATCTTCTTGAGATCCTTTTTTTCTGCG
CGTAATCTGCTGCTTGCAAACAAAAAAACCACCGCTACCAGCGGTGGTTTGTTTGCCGGATCAAGAGCTA
CCAACTCTTTTTCCGAAGGTAACTGGCTTCAGCAGAGCGCAGATACCAAATACTGTTCTTCTAGTGTAGC
CGTAGTTAGGCCACCACTTCAAGAACTCTGTAGCACCGCCTACATACCTCGCTCTGCTAATCCTGTTACC
AGTGGCTGCTGCCAGTGGCGATAAGTCGTGTCTTACCGGGTTGGACTCAAGACGATAGTTACCGGATAAG
GCGCAGCGGTCGGGCTGAACGGGGGGTTCGTGCACACAGCCCAGCTTGGAGCGAACGACCTACACCGAAC
TGAGATACCTACAGCGTGAGCTATGAGAAAGCGCCACGCTTCCCGAAGGGAGAAAGGCGGACAGGTATCC
GGTAAGCGGCAGGGTCGGAACAGGAGAGCGCACGAGGGAGCTTCCAGGGGGAAACGCCTGGTATCTTTAT
AGTCCTGTCGGGTTTCGCCACCTCTGACTTGAGCGTCGATTTTTGTGATGCTCGTCAGGGGGGCGGAGCC
TATGGAAAAACGCCAGCAACGCGGCCTTTTTACGGTTCCTGGCCTTTTGCTGGCCTTTTGCTCACATGTT
CTTTCCTGCGTTATCCCCTGATTCTGTGGATAACCGTATTACCGCCTTTGAGTGAGCTGATACCGCTCGC
CGCAGCCGAACGACCGAGCGCAGCGAGTCAGTGAGCGAGGAAGCGGATGAGCGCCCAATACGCAAACCGC
CTCTCACCGCGCGTTGGCCGATTCATTAATGCAGCTGGCACGACAGGTTTCCCGACTGGAAAGCGGGCAG
TGAGCGCAACGCAAACCGCCTCTCCCCGCGCGTTGGCCGATTCATTAATGCAGCTGGCACGACAGGTTTC
CCGACTGGAAAGCGGGCAGTGAGCGCAACGCAATTAATGTGAGTTAGCTCACTCATTAGGCACCCCAGGC
TTTACACTTTATGCTTCCGGCTCGTATGTTGTGTGGAATTGTGAGCGGATAACAATTTCACACAGGAAAC
AGCTATGACCATGATTACGCCAAGGTCGACTTAACCCTAGAAAGATAATCATATTGTGACGTACGTTAAA
GATAATCATGCGTAAAATTGACGCATGTGTTTTATCGGTCTGTATATCGAGGTTTATTTATTAATTTGAA
TAGATATTAAGTTTTATTATATTTACACTTACATACTAATAATAAATTCAACAAACAATTTATTTATGTT
TATTTATTTATTAAAAAAAAACAAAAACTCAAAATTTCTTCTATAAAGTAACAAAACTTTTAGCAGTGAA
AAAAATGCTTTATTTGTGAAATTTGTGATGCTATTGCTTTATTTGTAACCATTATAAGCTGCAATAAACA
AGTTAACAACAACAATTGCATTCATTTTATGTTTCAGGTTCAGGGGGAGGTGTGGGAGGTTTTTTAAAGC
AAGTAAAACCTCTACAAATGTGGTATGGCTGATTATGATCCTCTGGAGATTCATGCGCCAGGTTTTCTGG
TCATGCACCACGTTCGTGGGCCCTCAGGAACCTCCACGTCAGCGGTAACTGTGAAGCCCAGTCGCTCGTA
AAAAGGAAGATTCCGGGGAGCACTGGTTTCGAGGAACGCCGGCACGCCAGCCCGTTCCGCGGCCTCAACA
CCAGGAAGAACGACAGCGCTTCCCAAACCTTTACCTTGGTGATCTGGGCTGACACCGACAGTGGCAAGAA
ACCACGCAGGCTCCTTTGGTCTATGAGGAGCCAGCAAGCCCTCCATTTGCTGTTGTGCCGCCAACCTACT
CCCTGACAGCTCGGCCATCCGCGGACCTATTTCCGCGAACACTGCGCCGGCTTCGACGCTTTCCGGAGTA
GTCCAGACCGCAACTGCGGCACCATCGTCCGCAACCCAAACTTTACCAATGTCCAGACCCACGCGCGTAA
GAAACAGCTCTTGCAACTCAGTTACCCTCTCTATGTGTCTGTCCGGATCTACGGTATGGCGGGTCGCTGG
ATAATCTGCAAATGCTGCGGCAAGTGTTCGGACAGCCCGTGGTACATCGTCACGGGTAGCGAGCCTAACA
GTGGGCTTATATTCCGTCATGGGGCCGGGGTTCTCCTCCACGTCGCCGGCCTGCTTCAGCAGGCTGAAGT
TGGTGGCGCCGCTGCCCCCGGGGAGCATGTCAAGGTCAAAATCGTCAAGAGCGTCAGCAGGCAGCATATC
AAGGTCAAAGTCGTCAAGGGCATCGGCTGGGAGCATGTCTAAGTCAAAATCGTCAAGGGCGTCGGTCGGC
CCGCCGCTTTCGCACTTTAGCTGTTTCTCCAGGCCACATATGATTAGTTCCAGGCCGAAAAGGAAGGCAG
GTTCGGCTCCCTGCCGGTCGAACAGCTCAATTGCTTGTTTCAGAAGTGGGGGCATAGAATCGGTGGTAGG
TGTCTCTCTTTCCTCTTTTGCTACTTGATGCTCCTGTTCCTCCAATACGCAGCCCAGTGTAAAGTGGCCC
ACGGCGGACAGAGCGTACAGTGCGTTCTCCAGGGAGAAGCCTTGCTGACACAGGAACGCGAGCTGATTTT
CCAGGGTTTCGTACTGTTTCTCTGTTGGGCGGGTGCCGAGATGCACTTTAGCCCCGTCACGATGTGAGAG
GAGAGCACAGCGGTATGACTTGGCGTTGTTCCGCAGAAAGTCTTGCCATGACTCGCCTTCCAGGGGGCAG
GAGTGGGTATGATGCCTGTCCAGCATCTCGATTGGCAGGGCATCGAGCAGGGCCCGCTTGTTCTTCACGT
GCCAGTACAGGGTAGGCTGCTCAACTCCCAGCTTTTGAGCGAGTTTCCTTGTCGTCAGGCCTTCGATACC
GACTCCATTGAGTAATTCCAGAGCAGAGTTTATGACTTTGCTCTTGTCCAGTCTAGACATCTTATCGTCA
TCGTCTTTGTAATCCATGGTGGCGGATCCCGCGTCACGACACCTGTGTTCTGGCGGCAAACCCGTTGCGA
AAAAGAACGTTCACGGCGACTACTGCACTTATATACGGTTCTCCCCCACCCTCGGGAAAAAGGCGGAGCC
AGTACACGACATCACTTTCCCAGTTTACCCCGCGCCACCTTCTCTAGGCACCGGTTCAATTGCCGACCCC
TCCCCCCAACTTCTCGGGCACTGTGGGCCATGTGCGCTCTGCCCCATGGTAATAGCCATGACTAATACGT
AGATGTACTGCCAAGTAGGAAAGTGCCATAAGGTCATGTACTGGGCATAATGCCAGGCGGGCCATTTACC
GTCATTGACGTCAATAGGGGGCGTACTTGGCATATGATACACTTGATGTACTGCCAAGTGGGCAGTTTAC
CGTAAATACTCCACCCATTGACGTCAATGGAAAGTGCCTATTGGCGTTACTATGGGAACATACGTCATTA
TTGACGTCAATGGGCGGGGGTCGTTGGGCGGTCAGCCAGGCGGGCCATTTACCGTAAGTTATGTAACGCG
GAACTCCATATATGGGCTATGAACTAATGACCCCGTAATTGATTACTATTAATAACTAGTCAATAATCAA
TGTCATAAGCTCTAATCGCATAATCGAGCTAAGAGCGATTAATATGCTTAGCTAGCTTAGCTAAGCTAGA
TTTCTCTATTCTCCCACAATATATAGCAGCTATTAGCTTAGCAGTCCGAATACGATCGTCCACGATCCAT
AAGCGTAACACATTTGAGTAGCGACTGACGGGCACCGGAGCCACTCGAGTGGAATTATCACCTCGAGTTT
ACTCCCTATCAGTGATAGAGAACGTATGAAGAGTTTACTCCCTATCAGTGATAGAGAACGTATGCAGACT
TTACTCCCTATCAGTGATAGAGAACGTATAAGGAGTTTACTCCCTATCAGTGATAGAGAACGTATGACCA
GTTTACTCCCTATCAGTGATAGAGAACGTATCTACAGTTTACTCCCTATCAGTGATAGAGAACGTATATC
CAGTTTACTCCCTATCAGTGATAGAGAACGTATA
